Addgene plasmid #22641: pJB048
Depositing lab: Lynn Hudson. Depositing organization: National Institute of Neurological Disorders and Strokes (NINDS). Publication: Identification of cis-regulatory elements in the myelin proteolipid protein (PLP) gene. Berndt JA, Kim JG, Hudson LD. J Biol Chem. 1992 Jul 25. 267(21):14730-7. PubMed 1378839.
Backbone
  Vector backbone: p18CAT
  Backbone manufacturer: R. McKinnon
  Backbone size w/o insert (bp): 4728
  Vector type: CAT reporter plasmid
Growth in bacteria
  Bacterial resistance: Ampicillin, 100 μg/mL
  Growth temperature: 37°C
  Growth strain: DH5alpha
  Growth instructions: DH5 alpha
  Copy number: Unknown
Gene/Insert
  Gene/Insert name: human genomic PLP promoter region
  Species: H. sapiens (human)
  Insert size (bp): 1088
  Entrez Gene: POU3F2 (a.k.a. BRN2, N-Oct3, OCT7, OTF-7, OTF7, POUF3, brn-2, oct-7)
  Cloning method: Restriction Enzyme; 5′ cloning site HindIII (not destroyed); 3′ cloning site HindIII (not destroyed)
  Sequencing primers: 5′ n/a; 3′ n/a
Terms and licenses: Academic/Nonprofit Terms; Industry Terms: Not Available to Industry
Depositor comments: Insert is 1200bp (approx) of the Human PLP 5' upstream, promoter region and Exon1 (-1088 to +85) in the correct orientation. Site 4a: bp -268 to -264 were mutated via Site-Directed Mutagenesis from GGAA to aacAc This PLP DNA cloned by Hudson lab.
How to cite: pJB048 was a gift from Lynn Hudson (Addgene plasmid # 22641 ; http://n2t.net/addgene:22641 ; RRID:Addgene_22641)
