[The description below was written by a language model from this plasmid's Addgene catalogue record.]
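Description:
pJB048 is a chloramphenicol acetyltransferase (CAT) reporter plasmid built on the p18CAT backbone (about 4.7 kb without insert) and propagated in E. coli under ampicillin selection. The record does not give its origin of replication or copy number, and no feature table is provided, so the layout of the backbone beyond the CAT reporter and ampicillin resistance cannot be described in detail.

The insert is a human genomic fragment from the myelin proteolipid protein (PLP) gene, covering the 5′ upstream region, the promoter and part of exon 1. The depositor gives its coordinates as -1088 to +85 relative to the transcription start. It was cloned into a HindIII site that is retained at both ends, in the correct orientation to drive CAT expression. The catalogue lists the insert as 1088 bp, whereas the depositor comments describe it as roughly 1200 bp, which fits the stated coordinates better. This version carries a site-directed mutation at an element called "site 4a", where a few bases around -268 to -264 were replaced, presumably to disrupt a candidate protein-binding site. The record links the entry to the Entrez gene POU3F2 (BRN2), a POU-domain transcription factor, rather than to PLP itself. It does not explain the link, which may reflect a factor thought to act on the promoter or may simply be an annotation quirk.

The plasmid belongs to a study mapping cis-regulatory elements in the PLP gene. Its expected use is transfection into cultured cells, where CAT activity from the mutant promoter is compared with the wild-type construct to measure how much site 4a contributes to PLP transcription.
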