>Addgene plasmid #22641 | pJB048 | addgene partial sequence | sequence record 28495 | 22641 with CAT-R
CGGTGGTATATCCNGTGATTTTTTTCTCCATTTTAGCTTCCTTAGCTCCTGAAAATCTCGCCAAGCTTGG
GGATCCTGGTCTCTCCAGCCTCCTTCTTCGGTCTTTTACTTTTTCTCTCTGAGTATCTTTGTCCTCTTCT
CCTGCAATGAAAAGGGCTTTCTGATTGACAGCCAACCCCCTTAAAGGGACAGGCCTGCTTTCCTCCTCCT
CTCCTCCTCCCCTTCTCCTCCCCTTTTCCCCACCTACTCAGGGATACTCCCTTCTCTAAGGGCTCCATCT
TCTCTTTCTGCCTTTCACTGCCAATTGTTTCATTTTCTTTGTTTTTCCTTTTTTCCCTAAGGCTTGCCTG
GAATTTCGCTTTGCTGCAGAGACATCTGGAAATGTGGATTGAGGGTGGAAATAAAATGAAGATGTCCTGG
AAGTGTTAACTGATCCTTGGGTCTAATTGGTGTGGGATATGCAGCACAAGCGTGAGAAGCCATGAAGTGA
GAGCCCCAACAGGGGCTCAGAGTCAAAAACCTAGATATTAGCTCCCAAAGTCCTTCCGAATCTGCTCCAG
CTCCCCACATCACTCCTAGCTGCCCTTGGCCCTCTCCACCTTTCCCCTCCCGATTCCTTGGAAAATAAGC
GTTCCTCCCCCACCCCCACCCCCAGCTCTACGAACACAATAGAGAAGAAAAAATTGTCTTTTAAGATAAT
TTCCTCCAAATCCTTCTCAGTTTCAACTGCATGAAGACAAAATGCAGGCTGTCAATTCGATGAACAGATT
GTGATTAGGCTGGGGGAGGCTAGAATTGTAATAATTTTATAGCTACAATAATAAAGANCCAGAAGTGGGC
AAGANCTATGCAAGTTCACAGACTAGGTTAAAGAAAAGGCCAGCGTTGAANANGTGGGTGANTTCCAAGA
AGGA
